Addgene plasmid #103523: LSB-hsa-miR-431-3p
Purpose: Used to sense miRNA activity using fluorescence based tools. hsa-miR-431-3p target in 3' UTR of of mKate. miRNA activity can be measured by the repression of mKate2 relative to EBFP2 fluorescent proteins . Plasmid is inherently unstable; please see Depositor Comments
Depositing lab: Ron Weiss. Depositing organization: Massachusetts Institute of Technology. Publication: A mixed antagonistic/synergistic miRNA repression model enables accurate predictions of multi-input miRNA sensor activity. Gam JJ, Babb J, Weiss R. Nat Commun. 2018 Jun 22;9(1):2430. doi: 10.1038/s41467-018-04575-0. PubMed 29934631.
Backbone
  Vector backbone: Low Sensor Backbone (LSB)
  Vector type: Mammalian Expression, Synthetic Biology
Growth in bacteria
  Bacterial resistance: Ampicillin and Kanamycin, 100 & 50 μg/mL
  Growth temperature: 30°C
  Growth strain: NEB Stable
  Copy number: High Copy
Gene/Insert
  Gene/Insert name: hsa-miR-431-3p target
  Species: H. sapiens (human)
  Entrez Gene: MIR425 (a.k.a. MIRN425, hsa-mir-425, mir-425)
  Promoter: EF-1a
  Cloning method: Gibson Cloning
Terms and licenses: Academic/Nonprofit Terms; Industry Terms: Not Available to Industry
Depositor comments: Please note that this plasmid is inherently unstable due to a repeating poly A element. We recommend performing a diagnostic digest on multiple colonies upon receipt. The depositors would like to note the presence of several discrepancies between the depositor sequence and physical plasmid sequence. In particular, the sequences upstream and downstream of the puromycin coding region have 10 bp insertions which do not affect the ability to perform puromycin selection. The sequences for those regions within the physical plasmids are as follows: Upstream of Puro: GAATTCGACCGCCTGTCTCAAGGTGCCACC; Downstream of Puro: GCTTTGAGACTACGCGTGAATTCACTCCTC.
How to cite: LSB-hsa-miR-431-3p was a gift from Ron Weiss (Addgene plasmid # 103523 ; http://n2t.net/addgene:103523 ; RRID:Addgene_103523)
