[The description below was written by a language model from this plasmid's Addgene catalogue record and pLannotate feature annotations shown in this document.]
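Description:
LSB-hsa-miR-431-3p is a mammalian expression plasmid from a synthetic-biology series of fluorescent microRNA sensors, built on the "Low Sensor Backbone" (LSB). In bacteria it replicates from a high-copy ColE1/pUC-type origin and carries both β-lactamase (ampicillin) and aph(3')-Ia (kanamycin) markers, with dual selection listed. A puromycin N-acetyltransferase coding sequence followed by a rabbit β-globin poly(A) signal is also present for selection in mammalian cells, although no promoter is annotated immediately upstream of it. The depositor notes short insertions flanking the puromycin region in the physical plasmid that do not impair selection.

The payload consists of two parallel transcription units, each driven by the human EF-1α core promoter with intron A and terminated by a β-globin poly(A) signal. Gateway attB4/attB1/attB2 scars around the promoters and coding sequences reflect the modular assembly of these units. The first unit expresses the red fluorescent protein mKate2 and, according to the record, carries a target site for hsa-miR-431-3p in its 3' UTR. This site is not separately annotated in the feature table, but would lie in the unannotated stretch between mKate2 and its poly(A) signal. The second unit expresses EBFP2 without a target site and serves as an internal reference for delivery and expression. When miR-431-3p is active in transfected cells, mKate2 output falls relative to EBFP2, so the red-to-blue ratio gives a per-cell readout of miRNA activity.

The catalogue's linked gene entry names MIR425, which does not match the miR-431-3p insert name. The depositor also warns that the repeated poly(A) elements make the plasmid prone to recombination and therefore inherently unstable.
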