Features (pLannotate 1.2.2; 28 found; start..end, strand, type, name):
     87..675     -  rep_origin     ori: high-copy-number ColE1/pMB1/pBR322/pUC origin of replication
    846..1706    -  CDS            AmpR: β-lactamase; bla; confers resistance to ampicillin, carbenicillin, and related antibiotics
   1707..1778    -  promoter       AmpR promoter: bla
   1857..2456    +  CDS            PuroR: puromycin N-acetyltransferase; pac from Streptomyces alboniger; confers resistance to puromycin
   2461..2541    +  CDS            HBB (fragment): HBB_PONPY - Experimental evidence at transcript level: Swiss-Prot protein existence level 2. Involved in oxygen transport from the lung to the various peripheral tissues. From Pongo pygmaeus (Bornean orangutan).
   2612..2667    +  polyA_signal   β-globin poly(A) signal: rabbit β-globin polyadenylation signal (Gil and Proudfoot, 1987)
   3646..3666    +  protein_bind   attB4: mutant version of attB; core recombination site for the Gateway® BP reaction BP Clonase™
   3734..3945    +  promoter       EF-1α core promoter: core promoter for human elongation factor EF-1α
   3946..4884    +  intron         EF-1α intron A: intron upstream of the start codon of human EF-1α
   4911..4931    +  protein_bind   attB1: mutant version of attB; core recombination site for the Gateway® BP reaction BP Clonase™
   4951..5646    +  CDS            mKate2: mKate2 is a basic (constitutively fluorescent) red fluorescent protein published in 2009, derived from Entacmaea quadricolor. It is reported to be a rapidly-maturing monomer with moderate acid sensitivity.
   5666..5690    -  protein_bind   attB2: mutant version of attB; recombination site for the Gateway® BP reaction BP Clonase™
   5834..5908    +  CDS            HBB (fragment): HBB_PONPY - Experimental evidence at transcript level: Swiss-Prot protein existence level 2. Involved in oxygen transport from the lung to the various peripheral tissues. From Pongo pygmaeus (Bornean orangutan).
   5979..6034    +  polyA_signal   β-globin poly(A) signal: rabbit β-globin polyadenylation signal (Gil and Proudfoot, 1987)
   6418..6443    +  misc_feature   SA: splice acceptor site
   7115..7135    +  protein_bind   attB4: mutant version of attB; core recombination site for the Gateway® BP reaction BP Clonase™
   7203..7414    +  promoter       EF-1α core promoter: core promoter for human elongation factor EF-1α
   7415..8353    +  intron         EF-1α intron A: intron upstream of the start codon of human EF-1α
   8380..8400    +  protein_bind   attB1: mutant version of attB; core recombination site for the Gateway® BP reaction BP Clonase™
   8411..9127    +  CDS            EBFP2: EBFP2 is a basic (constitutively fluorescent) blue fluorescent protein published in 2007, derived from Aequorea victoria. It is reported to be a rapidly-maturing monomer with moderate acid sensitivity.
   9135..9159    -  protein_bind   attB2: mutant version of attB; recombination site for the Gateway® BP reaction BP Clonase™
   9163..9243    +  CDS            HBB (fragment): HBB_PONPY - Experimental evidence at transcript level: Swiss-Prot protein existence level 2. Involved in oxygen transport from the lung to the various peripheral tissues. From Pongo pygmaeus (Bornean orangutan).
   9314..9369    +  polyA_signal   β-globin poly(A) signal: rabbit β-globin polyadenylation signal (Gil and Proudfoot, 1987)
   9752..9774    -  protein_bind   lac operator (fragment): The lac repressor binds to the lac operator to inhibit transcription in E. coli. This inhibition can be relieved by adding lactose or isopropyl-β-D-thiogalactopyranoside (IPTG). lac repressor encoded by lacI
   9778..9808    -  promoter       lac promoter: promoter for the E. coli lac operon
   9823..9844    -  protein_bind   CAP binding site: CAP binding activates transcription in the presence of cAMP. E. coli catabolite activator protein
   9857..9896    -  CDS            lacI (fragment): lac repressor; lacI; The lac repressor binds to the lac operator to inhibit transcription in E. coli. This inhibition can be relieved by adding lactose or isopropyl-β-D-thiogalactopyranoside (IPTG).
  10069..10878   +  CDS            KanR: aminoglycoside phosphotransferase; aph(3')-Ia; confers resistance to kanamycin in bacteria or G418 (Geneticin®) in eukaryotes
>Addgene plasmid #103523 | LSB-hsa-miR-431-3p | depositor full sequence | sequence record 196093 | Full Sequence
AATTGAGGGGATAACGCAGGAAAGAACATGTGAGCAAAAGGCCAGCAAAAGGCCAGGAACCGTAAAAAGG
CCGCGTTGCTGGCGTTTTTCCATAGGCTCCGCCCCCCTGACGAGCATCACAAAAATCGACGCTCAAGTCA
GAGGTGGCGAAACCCGACAGGACTATAAAGATACCAGGCGTTTCCCCCTGGAAGCTCCCTCGTGCGCTCT
CCTGTTCCGACCCTGCCGCTTACCGGATACCTGTCCGCCTTTCTCCCTTCGGGAAGCGTGGCGCTTTCTC
ATAGCTCACGCTGTAGGTATCTCAGTTCGGTGTAGGTCGTTCGCTCCAAGCTGGGCTGTGTGCACGAACC
CCCCGTTCAGCCCGACCGCTGCGCCTTATCCGGTAACTATCGTCTTGAGTCCAACCCGGTAAGACACGAC
TTATCGCCACTGGCAGCAGCCACTGGTAACAGGATTAGCAGAGCGAGGTATGTAGGCGGTGCTACAGAGT
TCTTGAAGTGGTGGCCTAACTACGGCTACACTAGAAGAACAGTATTTGGTATCTGCGCTCTGCTGAAGCC
AGTTACCTTCGGAAAAAGAGTTGGTAGCTCTTGATCCGGCAAACAAACCACCGCTGGTAGCGGTGGTTTT
TTTGTTTGCAAGCAGCAGATTACGCGCAGAAAAAAAGGATCTCAAGAAGATCCTTTGATCTTTTCTACGG
GGTCTGACGCTCAGTGGAACGAAAACTCACGTTAAGGGATTTTGGTCATGAGATTATCAAAAAGGATCTT
CACCTAGATCCTTTTAAATTAAAAATGAAGTTTTAAATCAATCTAAAGTATATATGAGTAAACTTGGTCT
GACAGTTACCAATGCTTAATCAGTGAGGCACCTATCTCAGCGATCTGTCTATTTCGTTCATCCATAGTTG
CCTGACTCCCCGTCGTGTAGATAACTACGATACGGGAGGGCTTACCATCTGGCCCCAGTGCTGCAATGAT
ACCGCGAGAACCACGCTCACCGGCTCCAGATTTATCAGCAATAAACCAGCCAGCCGGAAGGGCCGAGCGC
AGAAGTGGTCCTGCAACTTTATCCGCCTCCATCCAGTCTATTAATTGTTGCCGGGAAGCTAGAGTAAGTA
GTTCGCCAGTTAATAGTTTGCGCAACGTTGTTGCCATTGCTACAGGCATCGTGGTGTCACGCTCGTCGTT
TGGTATGGCTTCATTCAGCTCCGGTTCCCAACGATCAAGGCGAGTTACATGATCCCCCATGTTGTGCAAA
AAAGCGGTTAGCTCCTTCGGTCCTCCGATCGTTGTCAGAAGTAAGTTGGCCGCAGTGTTATCACTCATGG
TTATGGCAGCACTGCATAATTCTCTTACTGTCATGCCATCCGTAAGATGCTTTTCTGTGACTGGTGAGTA
CTCAACCAAGTCATTCTGAGAATAGTGTATGCGGCGACCGAGTTGCTCTTGCCCGGCGTCAATACGGGAT
AATACCGCGCCACATAGCAGAACTTTAAAAGTGCTCATCATTGGAAAACGTTCTTCGGGGCGAAAACTCT
CAAGGATCTTACCGCTGTTGAGATCCAGTTCGATGTAACCCACTCGTGCACCCAACTGATCTTCAGCATC
TTTTACTTTCACCAGCGTTTCTGGGTGAGCAAAAACAGGAAGGCAAAATGCCGCAAAAAAGGGAATAAGG
GCGACACGGAAATGTTGAATACTCATACTCTTCCTTTTTCAATATTATTGAAGCATTTATCAGGGTTATT
GTCTCATGAGCGGATACATATTTGAATGTAGCTCCGAATTTCTCGAGGGCTTGTCGACGACGGCGGTCTC
CGTCGTCAGGATCATGAATTCGACCCGCCTGCCACCATGACCGAGTACAAGCCCACGGTGCGCCTCGCCA
CCCGCGACGACGTCCCCCGGGCCGTACGCACCCTCGCCGCCGCGTTCGCCGACTACCCCGCCACGCGCCA
CACCGTCGACCCGGACCGCCACATCGAGCGGGTCACCGAGCTGCAAGAACTCTTCCTCACGCGCGTCGGG
CTCGACATCGGCAAGGTGTGGGTCGCGGACGACGGCGCCGCGGTGGCGGTCTGGACCACGCCGGAGAGCG
TCGAAGCGGGGGCGGTGTTCGCCGAGATCGGCCCGCGCATGGCCGAGTTGAGCGGTTCCCGGCTGGCCGC
GCAGCAACAGATGGAAGGCCTCCTGGCGCCGCACCGGCCCAAGGAGCCCGCGTGGTTCCTGGCCACCGTC
GGCGTCTCGCCCGACCACCAGGGCAAGGGTCTGGGCAGCGCCGTCGTGCTCCCCGGAGTGGAGGCGGCCG
AGCGCGCCGGGGTGCCCGCCTTCCTGGAGACATCCGCGCCCCGCAACCTCCCCTTCTACGAGCGGCTCGG
CTTCACCGTCACCGCCGACGTCGAGGTGCCCGAAGGACCGCGCACCTGGTGCATGACCCGCAAGCCCGGT
GCCTGATACGCGTGAATTCACTCCTCAGGTGCAGGCTGCCTATCAGAAGGTGGTGGCTGGTGTGGCCAAT
GCCCTGGCTCACAAATACCACTGAGATCTTTTTCCCTCTGCCAAAAATTATGGGGACATCATGAAGCCCC
TTGAGCATCTGACTTCTGGCTAATAAAGGAAATTTATTTTCATTGCAATAGTGTGTTGGAATTTTTTGTG
TCTCTCACTCGGAAGGACATATGGGAGGGCAAATCATTTAAAACATCAGAATGAGTATTTGGTTTAGAGT
TTGGCAACATATGCCCATATGCTGGCTGCCATGAACAAAGGTTGGCTATAAAGAGGTCATCAGTATATGA
AACAGCCCCCTGCTGTCCATTCCTTATTCCATAGAAAAGCCTTGACTTGAGGTTAGATTTTTTTTATATT
TTGTTTTGTGTTATTTTTTTCTTTAACATCCCTAAAATTTTCCTTACATGTTTTACTAGCCAGATTTTTC
CTCCTCTCCTGACTACTCCCAGTCATAGCTGTCCCTCTTCTCTTATGGAGATCCCTCGACCTGCAGCCCA
AGCTTGAATTCTCTAGAATTACCCTGTTATCCCTATGCTTGGTTTACCGAGCTCTTATTGGTTTTCAAAC
TTCATTGACTGTGCCCAACGCGCCTGGGAGCTCACGGGGACAGCCCCCCCCCAAAGCCCCCAGGGATGTA
ATTACGTCCCTCCCCCGCTAGGGGGCAGCAGCGAGCCGCCCGGGGCTCCGCTCCGGTCCGGCGCTCCCCC
CGCATCCCCGAGCCGGCAGCGTGCGGGGACAGCCCGGGCACGGGGAAGGTGGCACGGGATCGCTTTCCTC
TGAACGCTTCTCGCTGCTCTTTGAGCCTGCAGACACCTGGGGGGATACGGGGAAAAAGCTAGGCTGAAAG
ACCGGTTCTTAGAATGACACGCGCCTGGGAGCTCACGGGGACAGCCCCCCCCCAAAGCCCCCAGGGATGT
AATTACGTCCCTCCCCCGCTAGGGGGCAGCAGCGAGCCGCCCGGGGCTCCGCTCCGGTCCGGCGCTCCCC
CCGCATCCCCGAGCCGGCAGCGTGCGGGGACAGCCCGGGCACGGGGAAGGTGGCACGGGATCGCTTTCCT
CTGAACGCTTCTCGCTGCTCTTTGAGCCTGCAGACACCTGGGGGGATACGGGGAAAAAGCTAACTTCTGA
GACGACAACTTTGTATAGAAAAGTTGGCTCCGAATTCGCCCTTGACAGCAGAGATCCAGTTTGGTTAATT
AATTGGCTCCGGTGCCCGTCAGTGGGCAGAGCGCACATCGCCCACAGTCCCCGAGAAGTTGTGGGGAGGG
GTCGGCAATTGAACCGGTGCCTAGAGAAGGTGGCGCGGGGTAAACTGGGAAAGTGATGTCGTGTACTGGC
TCCGCCTTTTTCCCGAGGGTGGGGGAGAACCGTATATAAGTGCAGTAGTCGCCGTGAACGTTCTTTTTCG
CAACGGGTTTGCCGCCAGAACACAGGTAAGTGCCGTGTGTGGTTCCCGCGGGCCTGGCCTCTTTACGGGT
TATGGCCCTTGCGTGCCTTGAATTACTTCCACCTGGCTGCAGTACGTGATTCTTGATCCCGAGCTTCGGG
TTGGAAGTGGGTGGGAGAGTTCGAGGCCTTGCGCTTAAGGAGCCCCTTCGCCTCGTGCTTGAGTTGAGGC
CTGGCCTGGGCGCTGGGGCCGCCGCGTGCGAATCTGGTGGCACCTTCGCGCCTGTCTCGCTGCTTTCGAT
AAGTCTCTAGCCATTTAAAATTTTTGATGACCTGCTGCGACGCTTTTTTTCTGGCAAGATAGTCTTGTAA
ATGCGGGCCAAGATCTGCACACTGGTATTTCGGTTTTTGGGGCCGCGGGCGGCGACGGGGCCCGTGCGTC
CCAGCGCACATGTTCGGCGAGGCGGGGCCTGCGAGCGCGGCCACCGAGAATCGGACGGGGGTAGTCTCAA
GCTGGCCGGCCTGCTCTGGTGCCTGGCCTCGCGCCGCCGTGTATCGCCCCGCCCTGGGCGGCAAGGCTGG
CCCGGTCGGCACCAGTTGCGTGAGCGGAAAGATGGCCGCTTCCCGGCCCTGCTGCAGGGAGCTCAAAATG
GAGGACGCGGCGCTCGGGAGAGCGGGCGGGTGAGTCACCCACACAAAGGAAAAGGGCCTTTCCGTCCTCA
GCCGTCGCTTCATGTGACTCCACGGAGTACCGGGCGCCGTCCAGGCACCTCGATTAGTTCTCGAGCTTTT
GGAGTACGTCGTCTTTAGGTTGGGGGGAGGGGTTTTATGCGATGGAGTTTCCCCACACTGAGTGGGTGGA
GACTGAAGTTAGGCCAGCTTGGCACTTGATGTAATTCTCCTTGGAATTTGCCCTTTTTGAGTTTGGATCT
TGGTTCATTCTCAAGCCTCAGACAGTGGTTCAAAGTTTTTTTCTTCCATTTCAGGTGTCGTGAGAAGGGC
GAATTCGACCCAAGTTTGTACAAAAAAGCAGGCTGGATCCAGGTGCCACCATGGTGAGCGAGCTGATTAA
GGAGAACATGCACATGAAGCTGTACATGGAGGGCACCGTGAACAACCACCACTTCAAGTGCACATCCGAG
GGCGAAGGCAAGCCCTACGAGGGCACCCAGACCATGAGAATCAAGGCGGTCGAGGGCGGCCCTCTCCCCT
TCGCCTTCGACATCCTGGCTACCAGCTTCATGTACGGCAGCAAAACCTTCATCAACCACACCCAGGGCAT
CCCCGACTTCTTTAAGCAGTCCTTCCCCGAGGGCTTCACATGGGAGAGAGTCACCACATACGAAGATGGG
GGCGTGCTGACCGCTACCCAGGACACCAGCCTCCAGGACGGCTGCCTCATCTACAACGTCAAGATCAGAG
GGGTGAACTTCCCATCCAACGGCCCTGTGATGCAGAAGAAAACACTCGGCTGGGAGGCCTCCACCGAGAC
ACTGTACCCCGCTGACGGCGGCCTGGAAGGCAGAGCCGACATGGCCCTGAAGCTCGTGGGCGGGGGCCAC
CTGATCTGCAACCTTAAGACCACATACAGATCCAAGAAACCCGCTAAGAACCTCAAGATGCCCGGCGTCT
ACTATGTGGACAGGAGACTGGAAAGAATCAAGGAGGCCGACAAAGAGACATACGTCGAGCAGCACGAGGT
GGCTGTGGCCAGATACTGCGACCTCCCTAGCAAACTGGGGCACAAACTTAATTGAGAATTCTACCACCCA
GCTTTCTTGTACAAAGTGGTACGTCTCAAGACCAGAGGTCTCTGCTTGGTAGTGAAGAAGCCCTGCAAGA
CGACCTGAGAAGCCCTGCAAGACGACCTGAGAAGCCCTGCAAGACGACCTGAGAAGCCCTGCAAGACGAC
CTGCAACCAGAAGAGACCTGTGCTTCACTCCTCAGGTGCAGGCTGCCTATCAGAAGGTGGTGGCTGGTGT
GGCCAATGCCCTGGCTCACAAATACCACTGAGATCTTTTTCCCTCTGCCAAAAATTATGGGGACATCATG
AAGCCCCTTGAGCATCTGACTTCTGGCTAATAAAGGAAATTTATTTTCATTGCAATAGTGTGTTGGAATT
TTTTGTGTCTCTCACTCGGAAGGACATATGGGAGGGCAAATCATTTAAAACATCAGAATGAGTATTTGGT
TTAGAGTTTGGCAACATATGCCCATATGCTGGCTGCCATGAACAAAGGTTGGCTATAAAGAGGTCATCAG
TATATGAAACAGCCCCCTGCTGTCCATTCCTTATTCCATAGAAAAGCCTTGACTTGAGGTTAGATTTTTT
TTATATTTTGTTTTGTGTTATTTTTTTCTTTAACATCCCTAAAATTTTCCTTACATGTTTTACTAGCCAG
ATTTTTCCTCCTCTCCTGACTACTCCCAGTCATAGCTGTCCCTCTTCTCTTATGGAGATCCCGAGCGGTG
CGTTTTTATGCTTGTAGTATTGTATAATGTTTTTAAGATCCAAGCTTCTGACCTCTTCTCTTCCTCCCAC
AGGGCCTCGAGACAATTGCATCGATGGTACCAGTGAAAGTCTGCAATGAATTCGAGTTGGCGCGCCTGTC
ATTCTAAATCTCTCTTTCAGCCTAAAGCTTTTTCCCCGTATCCCCCCAGGTGTCTGCAGGCTCAAAGAGC
AGCGAGAAGCGTTCAGAGGAAAGCGATCCCGTGCCACCTTCCCCGTGCCCGGGCTGTCCCCGCACGCTGC
CGGCTCGGGGATGCGGGGGGAGCGCCGGACCGGAGCGGAGCCCCGGGCGGCTCGCTGCTGCCCCCTAGCG
GGGGAGGGACGTAATTACATCCCTGGGGGCTTTGGGAGGGGGCTGTCCCCGTGAGCTCCCAGGCGCGCCT
GTCATTCTAAATCTCTCTTTCAGCCTAAAGCTTTTTCCCCGTATCCCCCCAGGTGTCTGCAGGCTCAAAG
AGCAGCGAGAAGCGTTCAGAGGAAAGCGATCCCGTGCCACCTTCCCCGTGCCCGGGCTGTCCCCGCACGC
TGCCGGCTCGGGGATGCGGGGGGAGCGCCGGACCGGAGCGGAGCCCCGGGCGGCTCGCTGCTGCCCCCTA
GCGGGGGAGGGACGTAATTACATCCCTGGGGGCTTTGGGGGGGGGCTGTCCCCGTGAGCTCCCAGGCGCG
CCAACTCGGTACCGTATCGATGTCGACGTTAACGCTAGTGATATCAACTTTGTATAGAAAAGTTGGCTCC
GAATTCGCCCTTGACAGCAGAGATCCAGTTTGGTTAATTAATTGGCTCCGGTGCCCGTCAGTGGGCAGAG
CGCACATCGCCCACAGTCCCCGAGAAGTTGTGGGGAGGGGTCGGCAATTGAACCGGTGCCTAGAGAAGGT
GGCGCGGGGTAAACTGGGAAAGTGATGTCGTGTACTGGCTCCGCCTTTTTCCCGAGGGTGGGGGAGAACC
GTATATAAGTGCAGTAGTCGCCGTGAACGTTCTTTTTCGCAACGGGTTTGCCGCCAGAACACAGGTAAGT
GCCGTGTGTGGTTCCCGCGGGCCTGGCCTCTTTACGGGTTATGGCCCTTGCGTGCCTTGAATTACTTCCA
CCTGGCTGCAGTACGTGATTCTTGATCCCGAGCTTCGGGTTGGAAGTGGGTGGGAGAGTTCGAGGCCTTG
CGCTTAAGGAGCCCCTTCGCCTCGTGCTTGAGTTGAGGCCTGGCCTGGGCGCTGGGGCCGCCGCGTGCGA
ATCTGGTGGCACCTTCGCGCCTGTCTCGCTGCTTTCGATAAGTCTCTAGCCATTTAAAATTTTTGATGAC
CTGCTGCGACGCTTTTTTTCTGGCAAGATAGTCTTGTAAATGCGGGCCAAGATCTGCACACTGGTATTTC
GGTTTTTGGGGCCGCGGGCGGCGACGGGGCCCGTGCGTCCCAGCGCACATGTTCGGCGAGGCGGGGCCTG
CGAGCGCGGCCACCGAGAATCGGACGGGGGTAGTCTCAAGCTGGCCGGCCTGCTCTGGTGCCTGGCCTCG
CGCCGCCGTGTATCGCCCCGCCCTGGGCGGCAAGGCTGGCCCGGTCGGCACCAGTTGCGTGAGCGGAAAG
ATGGCCGCTTCCCGGCCCTGCTGCAGGGAGCTCAAAATGGAGGACGCGGCGCTCGGGAGAGCGGGCGGGT
GAGTCACCCACACAAAGGAAAAGGGCCTTTCCGTCCTCAGCCGTCGCTTCATGTGACTCCACGGAGTACC
GGGCGCCGTCCAGGCACCTCGATTAGTTCTCGAGCTTTTGGAGTACGTCGTCTTTAGGTTGGGGGGAGGG
GTTTTATGCGATGGAGTTTCCCCACACTGAGTGGGTGGAGACTGAAGTTAGGCCAGCTTGGCACTTGATG
TAATTCTCCTTGGAATTTGCCCTTTTTGAGTTTGGATCTTGGTTCATTCTCAAGCCTCAGACAGTGGTTC
AAAGTTTTTTTCTTCCATTTCAGGTGTCGTGAGAAGGGCGAATTCGACCCAAGTTTGTACAAAAAAGCAG
GCTCGCCACCATGGTGAGCAAGGGCGAGGAGCTGTTCACCGGGGTGGTGCCCATCCTGGTCGAGCTGGAC
GGCGACGTAAACGGCCACAAGTTCAGCGTGAGGGGCGAGGGCGAGGGCGATGCCACCAACGGCAAGCTGA
CCCTGAAGTTCATCTGCACCACCGGCAAGCTGCCCGTGCCCTGGCCCACCCTCGTGACCACCCTGAGCCA
CGGCGTGCAGTGCTTCGCCCGCTACCCCGACCACATGAAGCAGCACGACTTCTTCAAGTCCGCCATGCCC
GAAGGCTACGTCCAGGAGCGCACCATCTTCTTCAAGGACGACGGCACCTACAAGACCCGCGCCGAGGTGA
AGTTCGAGGGCGACACCCTAGTGAACCGCATCGAGCTGAAGGGCGTCGACTTCAAGGAGGACGGCAACAT
CCTGGGGCACAAGCTGGAGTACAACTTCAACAGCCACAACATCTATATCATGGCCGTCAAGCAGAAGAAC
GGCATCAAGGTGAACTTCAAGATCCGCCACAACGTGGAGGACGGCAGCGTGCAGCTCGCCGACCACTACC
AGCAGAACACCCCCATCGGCGACGGCCCCGTGCTGCTGCCCGACAGCCACTACCTGAGCACCCAGTCCGT
GCTGAGCAAAGACCCCAACGAGAAGCGCGATCACATGGTCCTGCTGGAGTTCCGCACCGCCGCCGGGATC
ACTCTCGGCATGGACGAGCTGTACAAGTAATACCACCCAGCTTTCTTGTACAAAGTGGTACGCGTGAATT
CACTCCTCAGGTGCAGGCTGCCTATCAGAAGGTGGTGGCTGGTGTGGCCAATGCCCTGGCTCACAAATAC
CACTGAGATCTTTTTCCCTCTGCCAAAAATTATGGGGACATCATGAAGCCCCTTGAGCATCTGACTTCTG
GCTAATAAAGGAAATTTATTTTCATTGCAATAGTGTGTTGGAATTTTTTGTGTCTCTCACTCGGAAGGAC
ATATGGGAGGGCAAATCATTTAAAACATCAGAATGAGTATTTGGTTTAGAGTTTGGCAACATATGCCCAT
ATGCTGGCTGCCATGAACAAAGGTTGGCTATAAAGAGGTCATCAGTATATGAAACAGCCCCCTGCTGTCC
ATTCCTTATTCCATAGAAAAGCCTTGACTTGAGGTTAGATTTTTTTTATATTTTGTTTTGTGTTATTTTT
TTCTTTAACATCCCTAAAATTTTCCTTACATGTTTTACTAGCCAGATTTTTCCTCCTCTCCTGACTACTC
CCAGTCATAGCTGTCCCTCTTCTCTTATGGAGATCCCTCGACCTGCAGCCCAAGCTTGGCGTAATCATGG
TCATAGCTGTTTCCTGTGTGAAATTGTTATCCGCTCACAATTCCACACAACATACGAGCCGGAAGCATAA
AGTGTAAAGCCTGGGGTGCCTAATGAGTGAGCTAACTCACATTAATTGCGTTGCGCTCACTGCCCGCTTT
CCAGTCGGGAAACCTGTCGTGCCAGCGGATCGACAGTACTAAGCTTGGTCTAATACCCAATCTCTCGTCT
TATCCAGATGTTTTATACGCCTCTGGCCCGTGTCTCAAAATCTCTGATGTTACATTGCACAAGATAAAAT
AATATCATCATGAACAATAAAACTGTCTGCTTACATAAACAGTAATACAAGGGGTGTTATGAGCCATATT
CAACGGGAAACGTCGAGGCCGCGATTAAATTCCAACATGGATGCTGATTTATATGGGTATAAATGGGCTC
GCGATAATGTCGGGCAATCAGGTGCGACAATCTATCGCTTGTATGGGAAGCCCGATGCGCCAGAGTTGTT
TCTGAAACATGGCAAAGGTAGCGTTGCCAATGATGTTACAGATGAGATGGTCAGACTAAACTGGCTGACG
GAATTTATGCCTCTTCCGACCATCAAGCATTTTATCCGTACTCCTGATGATGCATGGTTACTCACCACTG
CGATCCCCGGAAAAACAGCATTCCAGGTATTAGAAGAATATCCTGATTCAGGTGAAAATATTGTTGATGC
GCTGGCAGTGTTCCTGCGCCGGTTGCATTCGATTCCTGTTTGTAATTGTCCTTTTAACAGCGATCGCGTA
TTTCGTCTCGCTCAGGCGCAATCACGAATGAATAACGGTTTGGTTGATGCGAGTGATTTTGATGACGAGC
GTAATGGCTGGCCTGTTGAACAAGTCTGGAAAGAAATGCATAAACTTTTGCCATTCTCACCGGATTCAGT
CGTCACTCATGGTGATTTCTCACTTGATAACCTTATTTTTGACGAGGGGAAATTAATAGGTTGTATTGAT
GTTGGACGAGTCGGAATCGCAGACCGATACCAGGATCTTGCCATCCTATGGAACTGCCTCGGTGAGTTTT
CTCCTTCATTACAGAAACGGCTTTTTCAAAAATATGGTATTGATAATCCTGATATGAATAAATTGCAGTT
TCATTTGATGCTCGATGAGTTTTTCTAATCAGAATTGGTTAATTGGTTGTAACACTGGCAGAGCATTACG
CTGACTTGACGGGACGGCGCAAGCTCATGACCAAAATCCCTTAACGTGAGTTACGCGTCGTTCCACTGAG
CGTCAGAGGTATCACTAGTATTACAGAGGTAAGTTATAACAGTCGCCTAACCC
