>Addgene plasmid #103523 | LSB-hsa-miR-431-3p | depositor partial sequence | sequence record 196094 | hsa-miR-431-3p target
AGAAGCCCTGCAAGACGACCTG
