>Addgene plasmid #103523 | LSB-hsa-miR-431-3p | addgene partial sequence | sequence record 272175 | mKate2-F 5'-ACCCGCTAAGAACCTCAAGA-3'
TCAAGGAGGCCGACAAAGAGACATACGTCGAGCAGCACGAGGTGGCTGTGGCCAGATACTGCGACCTCCC
TAGCAAACTGGGGCACAAACTTAATTGAGAATTCTACCACCCAGCTTTCTTGTACAAAGTGGTACGTCTC
AAGACCAGAGGTCTCTGCTTGGTAGTGAAGAAGCCCTGCAAGACGACCTGAGAAGCCCTGCAAGACGACC
TGAGAAGCCCTGCAAGACGACCTGAGAAGCCCTGCAAGACGACCTGCAACCAGAAGAGACCTGTGCTTCA
CTCCTCAGGTGCAGGCTGCCTATCAGAAGGTGGTGGCTGGTGTGGCCAATGCCCTGGCTCACAAATACCA
CTGAGATCTTTTTCCCTCTGCCAAAAATTATGGGGACATCATGAAGCCCCTTGAGCATCTGACTTCTGGC
TAATAAAGGAAATTTATTTTCATTGCAATAGTGTGTTGGAATTTTTT
